Addgene plasmid #73295: pCfB3053(gRNA X-2, XI-5, XII-4)
Purpose: EasyClone-MarkerFree guiding RNA vector to direct Cas9 to cut at sites X-2, XI-5, and XII-4
Depositing lab: Irina Borodina. Depositing organization: Danmarks Tekniske Universitet. Publication: EasyClone-MarkerFree: A vector toolkit for marker-less integration of genes into Saccharomyces cerevisiae via CRISPR-Cas9. Jessop-Fabre MM, Jakociunas T, Stovicek V, Dai Z, Jensen MK, Keasling JD, Borodina I. Biotechnol J. 2016 Aug;11(8):1110-7. doi: 10.1002/biot.201600147. Epub 2016 Jun 23. PubMed 27166612.
Backbone
  Vector backbone: pESC-Leu
  Backbone manufacturer: Agilent
  Backbone size w/o insert (bp): 7758
  Total vector size (bp): 6145
  Modifications to backbone: Gal promoters and terminators removed and Leu selectable marker replaced with NatMX marker. Modified to accept enable USER cloning, with the 20bp recognition sequence replaced to target site X-2, XI-5, XII-4 as reported in: Ronda, C., Maury, J., Jakočiūnas, T., Jacobsen, S. A. et al., CrEdit: CRISPR mediated multi-loci gene integration in Saccharomyces cerevisiae. Microb. Cell Fact. 2015, 14, 97.
  Vector type: Yeast Expression, CRISPR ; gRNA
  Selectable markers: nourseothricin
Growth in bacteria
  Bacterial resistance: Ampicillin, 100 μg/mL
  Growth temperature: 37°C
  Growth strain: DH5alpha
  Copy number: High Copy
Gene/Insert
  Gene/Insert name: guiding RNA
  gRNA/shRNA sequence: ctctcgaagtggtcacgtgc,tgagaatactgttgtaaaac, gcttcaagaattgagtaaac
  Species: S. cerevisiae (budding yeast)
Terms and licenses: Academic/Nonprofit Terms; Industry Terms: Not Available to Industry
Depositor comments: Please note that mutation A40T in nourseothricin was foud during Addgene's quality control. The depositor noted that this mutation does NOT affect plasmid function.
How to cite: pCfB3053(gRNA X-2, XI-5, XII-4) was a gift from Irina Borodina (Addgene plasmid # 73295 ; http://n2t.net/addgene:73295 ; RRID:Addgene_73295)
