[The description below was written by a language model from this plasmid's Addgene catalogue record, the feature table of its GenBank file and pLannotate feature annotations shown in this document.]
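Description:
pCfB3053(gRNA X-2, XI-5, XII-4) is an episomal yeast–E. coli shuttle plasmid from the EasyClone-MarkerFree toolkit that expresses three guide RNAs in Saccharomyces cerevisiae. It derives from pESC-Leu, from which the GAL promoters and terminators were removed and the LEU2 marker replaced by a natMX cassette, in which the Ashbya gossypii TEF promoter and terminator flank the Streptomyces noursei nourseothricin acetyltransferase gene. The backbone was also adapted for USER cloning. In yeast the plasmid is maintained through the 2μ origin, which contains a native FRT site, under nourseothricin selection. In E. coli it replicates from a high-copy ColE1/pUC-type origin with ampicillin resistance. A quality-control check found an A40T substitution in the nourseothricin marker, which the depositor states does not affect function.

The payload is three tandem, same-orientation gRNA cassettes. Each consists of the SNR52 small nucleolar RNA promoter (an RNA polymerase III promoter), a 20-nt targeting sequence, the Streptococcus pyogenes Cas9 gRNA scaffold and the SUP4 tRNA terminator. The three spacers direct Cas9 to the chromosomal integration sites X-2, XI-5 and XII-4. The plasmid carries no Cas9 gene, so the nuclease must be supplied separately. Simultaneous cleavage at the three loci is used for marker-less, multi-locus integration of expression cassettes by repair with donor DNA. Because selection applies only to the episomal gRNA plasmid, no marker is left in the genome.

The two sequence records differ slightly in length (6,145 versus 6,166 bp) but show the same architecture. The longer one additionally annotates short lacZα, lacI and rop fragments that appear to be nonfunctional backbone remnants.
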