LOCUS       Exported 6145 bp ds-DNA circular SYN 12-MAY-2021
DEFINITION  EasyClone-MarkerFree guiding RNA vector to direct Cas9 to cut at
            sites X-2, XI-5, and XII-4.
ACCESSION   .
VERSION     .
KEYWORDS    pCfB3053(gRNA X-2, XI-5, XII-4)
SOURCE      synthetic DNA construct
  ORGANISM  synthetic DNA construct
REFERENCE   1 (bases 1 to 6145)
  AUTHORS   Jessop-Fabre MM, Jakociunas T, Stovicek V, Dai Z, Jensen MK,
            Keasling JD, Borodina I
  TITLE     EasyClone-MarkerFree: A vector toolkit for marker-less integration
            of genes into Saccharomyces cerevisiae via CRISPR-Cas9.
  JOURNAL   Biotechnol J. 2016 Aug;11(8):1110-7. doi: 10.1002/biot.201600147.
            Epub 2016 Jun 23.
  PUBMED    27166612
REFERENCE   2 (bases 1 to 6145)
  AUTHORS   .
  TITLE     Direct Submission
  JOURNAL   Exported May 12, 2021 from SnapGene Server 1.1.58
            http://www.snapgene.com
FEATURES             Location/Qualifiers
     source          1..6145
                     /organism="synthetic DNA construct"
                     /mol_type="other DNA"
     primer_bind     complement(29..51)
                     /label=pGEX 3'
                     /note="pGEX vectors, reverse primer"
     gene            171..1290
                     /label=natMX6
                     /note="yeast selectable marker conferring nourseothricin
                     resistance"
     promoter        171..514
                     /label=TEF promoter
                     /note="Ashbya gossypii TEF promoter"
     CDS             515..1087
                     /codon_start=1
                     /gene="Streptomyces noursei nat1"
                     /product="nourseothricin acetyltransferase"
                     /label=NrsR
                     /note="confers resistance to nourseothricin"
                     /translation="MGTTLDDTAYRYRTSVPGDAEAIEALDGSFTTDTVFRVTATGDGF
                     TLREVPVDPPLTKVFPDDESDDESDDGEDGDPDSRTFVAYGDDGDLAGFVVVSYSGWNR
                     RLTVEDIEVAPEHRGHGVGRALMGLATEFARERGAGHLWLEVTNVNAPAIHAYRRMGFT
                     LCGLDTALYDGTASDGEQALYMSMPCP"
     terminator      1093..1290
                     /label=TEF terminator
                     /note="Ashbya gossypii TEF terminator"
     promoter        1468..1736
                     /label=SNR52 promoter
                     /note="promoter for the S. cerevisiae small nucleolar RNA
                     gene SNR52"
     misc_RNA        1757..1831
                     /label=gRNA scaffold
                     /note="guide RNA scaffold for the Streptococcus pyogenes
                     CRISPR/Cas9 system"
     terminator      1836..1855
                     /label=SUP4 terminator
                     /note="transcription terminator for the S. cerevisiae SUP4
                     tRNA gene"
     promoter        1896..2164
                     /label=SNR52 promoter
                     /note="promoter for the S. cerevisiae small nucleolar RNA
                     gene SNR52"
     misc_RNA        2185..2259
                     /label=gRNA scaffold
                     /note="guide RNA scaffold for the Streptococcus pyogenes
                     CRISPR/Cas9 system"
     terminator      2264..2283
                     /label=SUP4 terminator
                     /note="transcription terminator for the S. cerevisiae SUP4
                     tRNA gene"
     promoter        2324..2592
                     /label=SNR52 promoter
                     /note="promoter for the S. cerevisiae small nucleolar RNA
                     gene SNR52"
     misc_RNA        2613..2687
                     /label=gRNA scaffold
                     /note="guide RNA scaffold for the Streptococcus pyogenes
                     CRISPR/Cas9 system"
     terminator      2692..2711
                     /label=SUP4 terminator
                     /note="transcription terminator for the S. cerevisiae SUP4
                     tRNA gene"
     primer_bind     complement(2813..2830)
                     /label=L4440
                     /note="L4440 vector, forward primer"
     rep_origin      complement(2984..3572)
                     /direction=LEFT
                     /label=ori
                     /note="high-copy-number ColE1/pMB1/pBR322/pUC origin of
                     replication"
     primer_bind     complement(3064..3083)
                     /label=pBR322ori-F
                     /note="pBR322 origin, forward primer"
     CDS             complement(3743..4603)
                     /codon_start=1
                     /gene="bla"
                     /product="beta-lactamase"
                     /label=AmpR
                     /note="confers resistance to ampicillin, carbenicillin, and
                     related antibiotics"
                     /translation="MSIQHFRVALIPFFAAFCLPVFAHPETLVKVKDAEDQLGARVGYI
                     ELDLNSGKILESFRPEERFPMMSTFKVLLCGAVLSRIDAGQEQLGRRIHYSQNDLVEYS
                     PVTEKHLTDGMTVRELCSAAITMSDNTAANLLLTTIGGPKELTAFLHNMGDHVTRLDRW
                     EPELNEAIPNDERDTTMPVAMATTLRKLLTGELLTLASRQQLIDWMEADKVAGPLLRSA
                     LPAGWFIADKSGAGERGSRGIIAALGPDGKPSRIVVIYTTGSQATMDERNRQIAEIGAS
                     LIKHW"
     primer_bind     4366..4385
                     /label=Amp-R
                     /note="Ampicillin resistance gene, reverse primer"
     promoter        complement(4604..4708)
                     /gene="bla"
                     /label=AmpR promoter
     rep_origin      4735..6077
                     /label=2u ori
                     /note="yeast 2u plasmid origin of replication"
     protein_bind    complement(5698..5745)
                     /label=FRT
                     /bound_moiety="FLP recombinase from the Saccharomyces
                     cerevisiae 2u plasmid"
                     /note="FLP-mediated recombination occurs in the 8-bp core
                     sequence TCTAGAAA (Turan and Bode, 2011)."
     primer_bind     6118..6136
                     /label=pBRforEco
                     /note="pBR322 vectors, upsteam of EcoRI site, forward
                     primer"
ORIGIN
        1 tcgcgcgttt cggtgatgac ggtgaaaacc tctgacacat gcagctcccg gagacggtca
       61 cagcttgtct gtaagcggat gccgggagca gacaagcccg tcagggcgcg tcagcgggat
      121 ttaaatgatc tgtttagctt gcctcgtccc cgccgggtca cccggccagc gacatggagg
      181 cccagaatac cctccttgac agtcttgacg tgcgcagctc aggggcatga tgtgactgtc
      241 gcccgtacat ttagcccata catccccatg tataatcatt tgcatccata cattttgatg
      301 gccgcacggc gcgaagcaaa aattacggct cctcgctgca gacctgcgag cagggaaacg
      361 ctcccctcac agacgcgttg aattgtcccc acgccgcgcc cctgtagaga aatataaaag
      421 gttaggattt gccactgagg ttcttctttc atatacttcc ttttaaaatc ttgctaggat
      481 acagttctca catcacatcc gaacataaac aaccatgggt accactcttg acgacacggc
      541 ttaccggtac cgcaccagtg tcccggggga cgccgaggcc atcgaggcac tggatgggtc
      601 cttcaccacc gacaccgttt tccgcgtcac cgccaccggg gacggcttca ccctgcggga
      661 ggtgccggtg gacccgcccc tgaccaaggt gttccccgac gacgaatcgg acgacgaatc
      721 ggacgacggg gaggacggcg acccggactc ccggacgttc gtcgcgtacg gggacgacgg
      781 cgacctggcg ggcttcgtgg tcgtctcgta ctccggctgg aaccgccggc tgaccgtcga
      841 ggacatcgag gtcgccccgg agcaccgggg gcacggggtc gggcgcgcgt tgatggggct
      901 cgcgacggag ttcgcccgcg agcggggcgc cgggcacctc tggctggagg tcaccaacgt
      961 caacgcaccg gcgatccacg cgtaccggcg gatggggttc accctctgcg gcctggacac
     1021 cgccctgtac gacggcaccg cctcggacgg cgagcaggcg ctctacatga gcatgccctg
     1081 cccctaatca gtactgacaa taaaaagatt cttgttttca agaacttgtc atttgtatag
     1141 tttttttata ttgtagttgt tctattttaa tcaaatgtta gcgtgattta tatttttttt
     1201 cgcctcgaca tcatctgccc agatgcgaag ttaagtgcgc agaaagtaat atcatgcgtc
     1261 aatcgtatgt gaatgctggt cgctatactg ctgtcgattc gatactaacg ccgccatcca
     1321 gtgtcgaaaa cgagctgcgg ccgcctacag ggcgcgtcgc gccattcgcc attcaggctg
     1381 cgcaactgtt gggaagggcg atcggtgcgg gcctcttcgc tattacgcca gctggaatgc
     1441 gtgcgatagg gaacaaaagc tggagcttct ttgaaaagat aatgtatgat tatgctttca
     1501 ctcatattta tacagaaact tgatgttttc tttcgagtat atacaaggtg attacatgta
     1561 cgtttgaagt acaactctag attttgtagt gccctcttgg gctagcggta aaggtgcgca
     1621 ttttttcaca ccctacaatg ttctgttcaa aagattttgg tcaaacgctg tagaagtgaa
     1681 agttggtgcg catgtttcgg cgttcgaaac ttctccgcag tgaaagataa atgatcctct
     1741 cgaagtggtc acgtgcgttt tagagctaga aatagcaagt taaaataagg ctagtccgtt
     1801 atcaacttga aaaagtggca ccgagtcggt ggtgcttttt ttgtttttta tgtcttcgag
     1861 tcatgtaatt agttaaggga acaaaagctg gagcttcttt gaaaagataa tgtatgatta
     1921 tgctttcact catatttata cagaaacttg atgttttctt tcgagtatat acaaggtgat
     1981 tacatgtacg tttgaagtac aactctagat tttgtagtgc cctcttgggc tagcggtaaa
     2041 ggtgcgcatt ttttcacacc ctacaatgtt ctgttcaaaa gattttggtc aaacgctgta
     2101 gaagtgaaag ttggtgcgca tgtttcggcg ttcgaaactt ctccgcagtg aaagataaat
     2161 gatctgagaa tactgttgta aaacgtttta gagctagaaa tagcaagtta aaataaggct
     2221 agtccgttat caacttgaaa aagtggcacc gagtcggtgg tgcttttttt gttttttatg
     2281 tcttcgagtc atgtaattag ttaagggaac aaaagctgga gcttctttga aaagataatg
     2341 tatgattatg ctttcactca tatttataca gaaacttgat gttttctttc gagtatatac
     2401 aaggtgatta catgtacgtt tgaagtacaa ctctagattt tgtagtgccc tcttgggcta
     2461 gcggtaaagg tgcgcatttt ttcacaccct acaatgttct gttcaaaaga ttttggtcaa
     2521 acgctgtaga agtgaaagtt ggtgcgcatg tttcggcgtt cgaaacttct ccgcagtgaa
     2581 agataaatga tcgcttcaag aattgagtaa acgttttaga gctagaaata gcaagttaaa
     2641 ataaggctag tccgttatca acttgaaaaa gtggcaccga gtcggtggtg ctttttttgt
     2701 tttttatgtc ttcgagtcat gtaattagtt aatcgcgtgc attccagctg cattaatgaa
     2761 tcggccaacg cgcggggaga ggcggtttgc gtattgggcg ctcttccgct tcctcgctca
     2821 ctgactcgct gcgctcggtc gttcggctgc ggcgagcggt atcagctcac tcaaaggcgg
     2881 taatacggtt atccacagaa tcaggggata acgcaggaaa gaacatgtga gcaaaaggcc
     2941 agcaaaaggc caggaaccgt aaaaaggccg cgttgctggc gtttttccat aggctccgcc
     3001 cccctgacga gcatcacaaa aatcgacgct caagtcagag gtggcgaaac ccgacaggac
     3061 tataaagata ccaggcgttt ccccctggaa gctccctcgt gcgctctcct gttccgaccc
     3121 tgccgcttac cggatacctg tccgcctttc tcccttcggg aagcgtggcg ctttctcata
     3181 gctcacgctg taggtatctc agttcggtgt aggtcgttcg ctccaagctg ggctgtgtgc
     3241 acgaaccccc cgttcagccc gaccgctgcg ccttatccgg taactatcgt cttgagtcca
     3301 acccggtaag acacgactta tcgccactgg cagcagccac tggtaacagg attagcagag
     3361 cgaggtatgt aggcggtgct acagagttct tgaagtggtg gcctaactac ggctacacta
     3421 gaaggacagt atttggtatc tgcgctctgc tgaagccagt taccttcgga aaaagagttg
     3481 gtagctcttg atccggcaaa caaaccaccg ctggtagcgg tggttttttt gtttgcaagc
     3541 agcagattac gcgcagaaaa aaaggatctc aagaagatcc tttgatcttt tctacggggt
     3601 ctgacgctca gtggaacgaa aactcacgtt aagggatttt ggtcatgaga ttatcaaaaa
     3661 ggatcttcac ctagatcctt ttaaattaaa aatgaagttt taaatcaatc taaagtatat
     3721 atgagtaaac ttggtctgac agttaccaat gcttaatcag tgaggcacct atctcagcga
     3781 tctgtctatt tcgttcatcc atagttgcct gactccccgt cgtgtagata actacgatac
     3841 gggagggctt accatctggc cccagtgctg caatgatacc gcgagaccca cgctcaccgg
     3901 ctccagattt atcagcaata aaccagccag ccggaagggc cgagcgcaga agtggtcctg
     3961 caactttatc cgcctccatc cagtctatta attgttgccg ggaagctaga gtaagtagtt
     4021 cgccagttaa tagtttgcgc aacgttgttg ccattgctac aggcatcgtg gtgtcacgct
     4081 cgtcgtttgg tatggcttca ttcagctccg gttcccaacg atcaaggcga gttacatgat
     4141 cccccatgtt gtgcaaaaaa gcggttagct ccttcggtcc tccgatcgtt gtcagaagta
     4201 agttggccgc agtgttatca ctcatggtta tggcagcact gcataattct cttactgtca
     4261 tgccatccgt aagatgcttt tctgtgactg gtgagtactc aaccaagtca ttctgagaat
     4321 agtgtatgcg gcgaccgagt tgctcttgcc cggcgtcaat acgggataat accgcgccac
     4381 atagcagaac tttaaaagtg ctcatcattg gaaaacgttc ttcggggcga aaactctcaa
     4441 ggatcttacc gctgttgaga tccagttcga tgtaacccac tcgtgcaccc aactgatctt
     4501 cagcatcttt tactttcacc agcgtttctg ggtgagcaaa aacaggaagg caaaatgccg
     4561 caaaaaaggg aataagggcg acacggaaat gttgaatact catactcttc ctttttcaat
     4621 attattgaag catttatcag ggttattgtc tcatgagcgg atacatattt gaatgtattt
     4681 agaaaaataa acaaataggg gttccgcgca catttccccg aaaagtgcca cctgaacgaa
     4741 gcatctgtgc ttcattttgt agaacaaaaa tgcaacgcga gagcgctaat ttttcaaaca
     4801 aagaatctga gctgcatttt tacagaacag aaatgcaacg cgaaagcgct attttaccaa
     4861 cgaagaatct gtgcttcatt tttgtaaaac aaaaatgcaa cgcgagagcg ctaatttttc
     4921 aaacaaagaa tctgagctgc atttttacag aacagaaatg caacgcgaga gcgctatttt
     4981 accaacaaag aatctatact tcttttttgt tctacaaaaa tgcatcccga gagcgctatt
     5041 tttctaacaa agcatcttag attacttttt ttctcctttg tgcgctctat aatgcagtct
     5101 cttgataact ttttgcactg taggtccgtt aaggttagaa gaaggctact ttggtgtcta
     5161 ttttctcttc cataaaaaaa gcctgactcc acttcccgcg tttactgatt actagcgaag
     5221 ctgcgggtgc attttttcaa gataaaggca tccccgatta tattctatac cgatgtggat
     5281 tgcgcatact ttgtgaacag aaagtgatag cgttgatgat tcttcattgg tcagaaaatt
     5341 atgaacggtt tcttctattt tgtctctata tactacgtat aggaaatgtt tacattttcg
     5401 tattgttttc gattcactct atgaatagtt cttactacaa tttttttgtc taaagagtaa
     5461 tactagagat aaacataaaa aatgtagagg tcgagtttag atgcaagttc aaggagcgaa
     5521 aggtggatgg gtaggttata tagggatata gcacagagat atatagcaaa gagatacttt
     5581 tgagcaatgt ttgtggaagc ggtattcgca atattttagt agctcgttac agtccggtgc
     5641 gtttttggtt ttttgaaagt gcgtcttcag agcgcttttg gttttcaaaa gcgctctgaa
     5701 gttcctatac tttctagaga ataggaactt cggaatagga acttcaaagc gtttccgaaa
     5761 acgagcgctt ccgaaaatgc aacgcgagct gcgcacatac agctcactgt tcacgtcgca
     5821 cctatatctg cgtgttgcct gtatatatat atacatgaga agaacggcat agtgcgtgtt
     5881 tatgcttaaa tgcgtactta tatgcgtcta tttatgtagg atgaaaggta gtctagtacc
     5941 tcctgtgata ttatcccatt ccatgcgggg tatcgtatgc ttccttcagc actacccttt
     6001 agctgttcta tatgctgcca ctcctcaatt ggattagtct catccttcaa tgctatcatt
     6061 tcctttgata ttggatcata ctaagaaacc attattatca tgacattaac ctataaaaat
     6121 aggcgtatca cgaggccctt tcgtc
//
