Features (pLannotate 1.2.2; 19 found; start..end, strand, type, name):
    175..518     +  promoter       TEF promoter: Ashbya gossypii TEF promoter
    525..1089    +  CDS            NrsR (fragment): nourseothricin acetyltransferase; Streptomyces noursei nat1; confers resistance to nourseothricin
   1097..1294    +  terminator     TEF terminator: Ashbya gossypii TEF terminator
   1369..1439    -  CDS            lacZα (fragment): LacZα fragment of β-galactosidase; lacZ fragment
   1472..1740    +  promoter       SNR52 promoter: promoter for the S. cerevisiae small nucleolar RNA gene SNR52
   1761..1835    +  misc_RNA       gRNA scaffold: guide RNA scaffold for the Streptococcus pyogenes CRISPR/Cas9 system
   1840..1859    +  terminator     SUP4 terminator: transcription terminator for the S. cerevisiae SUP4 tRNA gene
   1909..2176    +  promoter       SNR52 promoter: promoter for the S. cerevisiae small nucleolar RNA gene SNR52
   2197..2271    +  misc_RNA       gRNA scaffold: guide RNA scaffold for the Streptococcus pyogenes CRISPR/Cas9 system
   2276..2295    +  terminator     SUP4 terminator: transcription terminator for the S. cerevisiae SUP4 tRNA gene
   2345..2613    +  promoter       SNR52 promoter: promoter for the S. cerevisiae small nucleolar RNA gene SNR52
   2634..2708    +  misc_RNA       gRNA scaffold: guide RNA scaffold for the Streptococcus pyogenes CRISPR/Cas9 system
   2713..2732    +  terminator     SUP4 terminator: transcription terminator for the S. cerevisiae SUP4 tRNA gene
   2765..2822    -  CDS            lacI (fragment): lac repressor; lacI; The lac repressor binds to the lac operator to inhibit transcription in E. coli. This inhibition can be relieved by adding lactose or isopropyl-β-D-thiogalactopyranoside (IPTG).
   3005..3593    -  rep_origin     ori: high-copy-number ColE1/pMB1/pBR322/pUC origin of replication
   3764..4624    -  CDS            AmpR: β-lactamase; bla; confers resistance to ampicillin, carbenicillin, and related antibiotics
   4625..4729    -  promoter       AmpR promoter: bla
   4756..6098    -  rep_origin     2μ ori: yeast 2μ plasmid origin of replication
   6166..35      +  CDS            rop (fragment) (across the origin): Rop protein, which maintains plasmids at low copy number; rop
>Addgene plasmid #73295 | pCfB3053(gRNA X-2, XI-5, XII-4) | depositor full sequence | sequence record 166664 | Full plasmid sequence
TCGCGCGTTTCGGTGATGACGGTGAAAACCTCTGACACATGCAGCTCCCGGAGACGGTCACAGCTTGTCT
GTAAGCGGATGCCGGGAGCAGACAAGCCCGTCAGGGCGCGTCAGCGGGCTGCATTTAAATGATCTGTTTA
GCTTGCCTCGTCCCCGCCGGGTCACCCGGCCAGCGACATGGAGGCCCAGAATACCCTCCTTGACAGTCTT
GACGTGCGCAGCTCAGGGGCATGATGTGACTGTCGCCCGTACATTTAGCCCATACATCCCCATGTATAAT
CATTTGCATCCATACATTTTGATGGCCGCACGGCGCGAAGCAAAAATTACGGCTCCTCGCTGCAGACCTG
CGAGCAGGGAAACGCTCCCCTCACAGACGCGTTGAATTGTCCCCACGCCGCGCCCCTGTAGAGAAATATA
AAAGGTTAGGATTTGCCACTGAGGTTCTTCTTTCATATACTTCCTTTTAAAATCTTGCTAGGATACAGTT
CTCACATCACATCCGAACATAAACAACCATGGGTACCACTCTTGACGACACGGCTTACCGGTACCGCACC
AGTGTCCCGGGGGACGCCGAGGCCATCGAGGCACTGGATGGGTCCTTCACCACCGACACCGTTTTCCGCG
TCACCACCACCGGGGACGGCTTCACCCTGCGGGAGGTGCCGGTGGACCCGCCCCTGACCAAGGTGTTCCC
CGACGACGAATCGGACGACGAATCGGACGACGGGGAGGACGGCGACCCGGACTCCCGGACGTTCGTCGCG
TACGGGGACGACGGCGACCTGGCGGGCTTCGTGGTCGTCTCGTACTCCGGCTGGAACCGCCGGCTGACCG
TCGAGGACATCGAGGTCGCCCCGGAGCACCGGGGGCACGGGGTCGGGCGCGCGTTGATGGGGCTCGCGAC
GGAGTTCGCCCGCGAGCGGGGCGCCGGGCACCTCTGGCTGGAGGTCACCAACGTCAACGCACCGGCGATC
CACGCGTACCGGCGGATGGGGTTCACCCTCTGCGGCCTGGACACCGCCCTGTACGACGGCACCGCCTCGG
ACGGCGAGCAGGCGCTCTACATGAGCATGCCCTGCCCCTAATCAGTACTGACAATAAAAAGATTCTTGTT
TTCAAGAACTTGTCATTTGTATAGTTTTTTTATATTGTAGTTGTTCTATTTTAATCAAATGTTAGCGTGA
TTTATATTTTTTTTCGCCTCGACATCATCTGCCCAGATGCGAAGTTAAGTGCGCAGAAAGTAATATCATG
CGTCAATCGTATGTGAATGCTGGTCGCTATACTGCTGTCGATTCGATACTAACGCCGCCATCCAGTGTCG
AAAACGAGCTGCGGCCGCCTACAGGGCGCGTCGCGCCATTCGCCATTCAGGCTGCGCAACTGTTGGGAAG
GGCGATCGGTGCGGGCCTCTTCGCTATTACGCCAGCTGGAATGCGTGCGATAGGGAACAAAAGCTGGAGC
TTCTTTGAAAAGATAATGTATGATTATGCTTTCACTCATATTTATACAGAAACTTGATGTTTTCTTTCGA
GTATATACAAGGTGATTACATGTACGTTTGAAGTACAACTCTAGATTTTGTAGTGCCCTCTTGGGCTAGC
GGTAAAGGTGCGCATTTTTTCACACCCTACAATGTTCTGTTCAAAAGATTTTGGTCAAACGCTGTAGAAG
TGAAAGTTGGTGCGCATGTTTCGGCGTTCGAAACTTCTCCGCAGTGAAAGATAAATGATCCTCTCGAAGT
GGTCACGTGCGTTTTAGAGCTAGAAATAGCAAGTTAAAATAAGGCTAGTCCGTTATCAACTTGAAAAAGT
GGCACCGAGTCGGTGGTGCTTTTTTTGTTTTTTATGTCTTCGAGTCATGTAATTAGTTAAGTGCAGGTAG
GGAACAAAAGCTGGAGCTTCTTTGAAAAGATAATGTATGATTATGCTTTCACTCATATTTATACAGAAAC
TTGATGTTTTCTTTAGAGTATATACAAGGTGATTACATGTACGTTTGAAGTACAACTCTAGATTTTGTAG
TGCCCTCTTGGGCTAGCGGTAAAGGTGCGCATTTTTTCACACCCTACAATGTTCTGTTCAAAAGATTTTG
GTCAAACGCTGTAGAAGTAAAGTTGGTGCGCATGTTTCGGCGTTCGAAACTTCTCCGCAGTGAAAGATAA
ATGATCTGAGAATACTGTTGTAAAACGTTTTAGAGCTAGAAATAGCAAGTTAAAATAAGGCTAGTCCGTT
ATCAACTTGAAAAAGTGGCACCGAGTCGGTGGTGCTTTTTTTGTTTTTTATGTCTTCGAGTCATGTAATT
AGTTAATCTGTCATAGGGAACAAAAGCTGGAGCTTCTTTGAAAAGATAATGTATGATTATGCTTTCACTC
ATATTTATACAGAAACTTGATGTTTTCTTTCGAGTATATACAAGGTGATTACATGTACGTTTGAAGTACA
ACTCTAGATTTTGTAGTGCCCTCTTGGGCTAGCGGTAAATGTGCGCATTTTTTCACACCCTACAATGTTC
TGTTCAAAAGATTTTGGTCAAACGCTGTAGAAGTGAAAGTTGGTGCGCATGTTTCGGCGTTCGAAACTTC
TCCGCAGTGAAAGATAAATGATCGCTTCAAGAATTGAGTAAACGTTTTAGAGCTAGAAATAGCAAGTTAA
AATAAGGCTAGTCCGTTATCAACTTGAAAAAGTGGCACCGAGTCGGTGGTGCTTTTTTTGTTTTTTATGT
CTTCGAGTCATGTAATTAGTTAATCGCGTGCATTCCAGCTGCATTAATGAATCGGCCAACGCGCGGGGAG
AGGCGGTTTGCGTATTGGGCGCTCTTCCGCTTCCTCGCTCACTGACTCGCTGCGCTCGGTCGTTCGGCTG
CGGCGAGCGGTATCAGCTCACTCAAAGGCGGTAATACGGTTATCCACAGAATCAGGGGATAACGCAGGAA
AGAACATGTGAGCAAAAGGCCAGCAAAAGGCCAGGAACCGTAAAAAGGCCGCGTTGCTGGCGTTTTTCCA
TAGGCTCCGCCCCCCTGACGAGCATCACAAAAATCGACGCTCAAGTCAGAGGTGGCGAAACCCGACAGGA
CTATAAAGATACCAGGCGTTTCCCCCTGGAAGCTCCCTCGTGCGCTCTCCTGTTCCGACCCTGCCGCTTA
CCGGATACCTGTCCGCCTTTCTCCCTTCGGGAAGCGTGGCGCTTTCTCATAGCTCACGCTGTAGGTATCT
CAGTTCGGTGTAGGTCGTTCGCTCCAAGCTGGGCTGTGTGCACGAACCCCCCGTTCAGCCCGACCGCTGC
GCCTTATCCGGTAACTATCGTCTTGAGTCCAACCCGGTAAGACACGACTTATCGCCACTGGCAGCAGCCA
CTGGTAACAGGATTAGCAGAGCGAGGTATGTAGGCGGTGCTACAGAGTTCTTGAAGTGGTGGCCTAACTA
CGGCTACACTAGAAGGACAGTATTTGGTATCTGCGCTCTGCTGAAGCCAGTTACCTTCGGAAAAAGAGTT
GGTAGCTCTTGATCCGGCAAACAAACCACCGCTGGTAGCGGTGGTTTTTTTGTTTGCAAGCAGCAGATTA
CGCGCAGAAAAAAAGGATCTCAAGAAGATCCTTTGATCTTTTCTACGGGGTCTGACGCTCAGTGGAACGA
AAACTCACGTTAAGGGATTTTGGTCATGAGATTATCAAAAAGGATCTTCACCTAGATCCTTTTAAATTAA
AAATGAAGTTTTAAATCAATCTAAAGTATATATGAGTAAACTTGGTCTGACAGTTACCAATGCTTAATCA
GTGAGGCACCTATCTCAGCGATCTGTCTATTTCGTTCATCCATAGTTGCCTGACTCCCCGTCGTGTAGAT
AACTACGATACGGGAGGGCTTACCATCTGGCCCCAGTGCTGCAATGATACCGCGAGACCCACGCTCACCG
GCTCCAGATTTATCAGCAATAAACCAGCCAGCCGGAAGGGCCGAGCGCAGAAGTGGTCCTGCAACTTTAT
CCGCCTCCATCCAGTCTATTAATTGTTGCCGGGAAGCTAGAGTAAGTAGTTCGCCAGTTAATAGTTTGCG
CAACGTTGTTGCCATTGCTACAGGCATCGTGGTGTCACGCTCGTCGTTTGGTATGGCTTCATTCAGCTCC
GGTTCCCAACGATCAAGGCGAGTTACATGATCCCCCATGTTGTGCAAAAAAGCGGTTAGCTCCTTCGGTC
CTCCGATCGTTGTCAGAAGTAAGTTGGCCGCAGTGTTATCACTCATGGTTATGGCAGCACTGCATAATTC
TCTTACTGTCATGCCATCCGTAAGATGCTTTTCTGTGACTGGTGAGTACTCAACCAAGTCATTCTGAGAA
TAGTGTATGCGGCGACCGAGTTGCTCTTGCCCGGCGTCAATACGGGATAATACCGCGCCACATAGCAGAA
CTTTAAAAGTGCTCATCATTGGAAAACGTTCTTCGGGGCGAAAACTCTCAAGGATCTTACCGCTGTTGAG
ATCCAGTTCGATGTAACCCACTCGTGCACCCAACTGATCTTCAGCATCTTTTACTTTCACCAGCGTTTCT
GGGTGAGCAAAAACAGGAAGGCAAAATGCCGCAAAAAAGGGAATAAGGGCGACACGGAAATGTTGAATAC
TCATACTCTTCCTTTTTCAATATTATTGAAGCATTTATCAGGGTTATTGTCTCATGAGCGGATACATATT
TGAATGTATTTAGAAAAATAAACAAATAGGGGTTCCGCGCACATTTCCCCGAAAAGTGCCACCTGAACGA
AGCATCTGTGCTTCATTTTGTAGAACAAAAATGCAACGCGAGAGCGCTAATTTTTCAAACAAAGAATCTG
AGCTGCATTTTTACAGAACAGAAATGCAACGCGAAAGCGCTATTTTACCAACGAAGAATCTGTGCTTCAT
TTTTGTAAAACAAAAATGCAACGCGAGAGCGCTAATTTTTCAAACAAAGAATCTGAGCTGCATTTTTACA
GAACAGAAATGCAACGCGAGAGCGCTATTTTACCAACAAAGAATCTATACTTCTTTTTTGTTCTACAAAA
ATGCATCCCGAGAGCGCTATTTTTCTAACAAAGCATCTTAGATTACTTTTTTTCTCCTTTGTGCGCTCTA
TAATGCAGTCTCTTGATAACTTTTTGCACTGTAGGTCCGTTAAGGTTAGAAGAAGGCTACTTTGGTGTCT
ATTTTCTCTTCCATAAAAAAAGCCTGACTCCACTTCCCGCGTTTACTGATTACTAGCGAAGCTGCGGGTG
CATTTTTTCAAGATAAAGGCATCCCCGATTATATTCTATACCGATGTGGATTGCGCATACTTTGTGAACA
GAAAGTGATAGCGTTGATGATTCTTCATTGGTCAGAAAATTATGAACGGTTTCTTCTATTTTGTCTCTAT
ATACTACGTATAGGAAATGTTTACATTTTCGTATTGTTTTCGATTCACTCTATGAATAGTTCTTACTACA
ATTTTTTTGTCTAAAGAGTAATACTAGAGATAAACATAAAAAATGTAGAGGTCGAGTTTAGATGCAAGTT
CAAGGAGCGAAAGGTGGATGGGTAGGTTATATAGGGATATAGCACAGAGATATATAGCAAAGAGATACTT
TTGAGCAATGTTTGTGGAAGCGGTATTCGCAATATTTTAGTAGCTCGTTACAGTCCGGTGCGTTTTTGGT
TTTTTGAAAGTGCGTCTTCAGAGCGCTTTTGGTTTTCAAAAGCGCTCTGAAGTTCCTATACTTTCTAGAG
AATAGGAACTTCGGAATAGGAACTTCAAAGCGTTTCCGAAAACGAGCGCTTCCGAAAATGCAACGCGAGC
TGCGCACATACAGCTCACTGTTCACGTCGCACCTATATCTGCGTGTTGCCTGTATATATATATACATGAG
AAGAACGGCATAGTGCGTGTTTATGCTTAAATGCGTACTTATATGCGTCTATTTATGTAGGATGAAAGGT
AGTCTAGTACCTCCTGTGATATTATCCCATTCCATGCGGGGTATCGTATGCTTCCTTCAGCACTACCCTT
TAGCTGTTCTATATGCTGCCACTCCTCAATTGGATTAGTCTCATCCTTCAATGCTATCATTTCCTTTGAT
ATTGGATCATACTAAGAAACCATTATTATCATGACATTAACCTATAAAAATAGGCGTATCACGAGGCCCT
TTCGTC
