>Addgene plasmid #73295 | pCfB3053(gRNA X-2, XI-5, XII-4) | addgene partial sequence | sequence record 166092 | pBRforEco 5'-AATAGGCGTATCACGAGGC-3'
TGAAAACCTCTGACACATGCAGCTCCCGGAGACGGTCACAGCTTGTCTGTAAGCGGATGCCGGGAGCAGA
CAAGCCCGTCAGGGCGCGTCAGCGGGCTGCATTTAAATGATCTGTTTAGCTTGCCTCGTCCCCGCCGGGT
CACCCGGCCAGCGACATGGAGGCCCAGAATACCCTCCTTGACAGTCTTGACGTGCGCAGCTCAGGGGCAT
GATGTGACTGTCGCCCGTACATTTAGCCCATACATCCCCATGTATAATCATTTGCATCCATACATTTTGA
TGGCCGCACGGCGCGAAGCAAAAATTACGGCTCCTCGCTGCAGACCTGCGAGCAGGGAAACGCTCCCCTC
ACAGACGCGTTGAATTGTCCCCACGCCGCGCCCCTGTAGAGAAATATAAAAGGTTAGGATTTGCCACTGA
GGTTCTTCTTTCATATACTTCCTTTTAAAATCTTGCTAGGATACAGTTCTCACATCACATCCGAACATAA
ACAACCATGGGTACCACTCTTGACGACACGGCTTACCGGTACCGCACCAGTGTCCCGGGGGACGCCGAGG
CCATCGAGGCACTGGATGGGTCCTTCACCACCGACACCGTTTTCCGCGTCACCACCACCGGGGACGGCTT
CACCCTGCGGGAGGTGCCGGTGGACCCGCCCCTGACCAAGGTGTTCCCCGACGACGAATCGGACGACGAA
TCGGACGACGGGGAGGACGGCGACCCGGACTCCCGGACGTTCGTCGCGTACGGGGACGACGGCGACCTGG
CGGGCTTCGTGGTCGTCTCGTACTCCGGCTGGAACCGCCGGCTGACCGTCGAGGACATCGAGGTCGCCCC
GGAGCACCGGGGGCACGGGGTCGGGCGCGCGTTGATGGGGCTCGCGACGGAGTTCGCCCGCGAGCGGGGC
GCCGGGCACCTCTGGCTGGAGGTCACCAACGTCAACGCACCGGCGATCCACGCGTACCGGCGGATGGGGT
TCACCCTCTGCGGCCTGGA
