>Addgene plasmid #73295 | pCfB3053(gRNA X-2, XI-5, XII-4) | addgene partial sequence | sequence record 166093 | pBR322ori-F 5'-GGGAAACGCCTGGTATCTTT-3'
TGACTTGAGCGTCGATTTTTGTGATGCTCGTCAGGGGGGCGGAGCCTATGGAAAAACGCCAGCAACGCGG
CCTTTTTACGGTTCCTGGCCTTTTGCTGGCCTTTTGCTCACATGTTCTTTCCTGCGTTATCCCCTGATTC
TGTGGATAACCGTATTACCGCCTTTGAGTGAGCTGATACCGCTCGCCGCAGCCGAACGACCGAGCGCAGC
GAGTCAGTGAGCGAGGAAGCGGAAGAGCGCCCAATACGCAAACCGCCTCTCCCCGCGCGTTGGCCGATTC
ATTAATGCAGCTGGAATGCACGCGATTAACTAATTACATGACTCGAAGACATAAAAAACAAAAAAAGCAC
CACCGACTCGGTGCCACTTTTTCAAGTTGATAACGGACTAGCCTTATTTTAACTTGCTATTTCTAGCTCT
AAAACGTTTACTCAATTCTTGAAGCGATCATTTATCTTTCACTGCGGAGAAGTTTCGAACGCCGAAACAT
GCGCACCAACTTTCACTTCTACAGCGTTTGACCAAAATCTTTTGAACAGAACATTGTAGGGTGTGAAAAA
ATGCGCACATTTACCGCTAGCCCAAGAGGGCACTACAAAATCTAGAGTTGTACTTCAAACGTACATGTAA
TCACCTTGTATATACTCGAAAGAAAACATCAAGTTTCTGTATAAATATGAGTGAAAGCATAATCATACAT
TATCTTTTCAAAGAAGCTCCAGCTTTTGTTCCCTATGACAGATTAACTAATTACATGACTCGAAGACATA
AAAAACAAAAAAAGCACCACCGACTCGGTGCCACTTTTTCAAGTTGATAACGGACTAGCCTTATTTTAAC
TTGCTATTTCTAGCTCTAAAACGTTTTACAACAGTATTCTCAGATCATTTATCTTTCACTGCGGAGAAGT
TTCGAACGCCGAAACATGCGCACCAACTTTACTTCTACAGCGTTTGACCAAAATCTTTTGAACAGAACAT
TGT
