>Addgene plasmid #73295 | pCfB3053(gRNA X-2, XI-5, XII-4) | addgene partial sequence | sequence record 166094 | pRMC2_SEQF 5'-ATTCAGGCTGCGCAAC-3'
TCTTCGCTATTACGCCAGCTGGAATGCGTGCGATAGGGAACAAAAGCTGGAGCTTCTTTGAAAAGATAAT
GTATGATTATGCTTTCACTCATATTTATACAGAAACTTGATGTTTTCTTTCGAGTATATACAAGGTGATT
ACATGTACGTTTGAAGTACAACTCTAGATTTTGTAGTGCCCTCTTGGGCTAGCGGTAAAGGTGCGCATTT
TTTCACACCCTACAATGTTCTGTTCAAAAGATTTTGGTCAAACGCTGTAGAAGTGAAAGTTGGTGCGCAT
GTTTCGGCGTTCGAAACTTCTCCGCAGTGAAAGATAAATGATCCTCTCGAAGTGGTCACGTGCGTTTTAG
AGCTAGAAATAGCAAGTTAAAATAAGGCTAGTCCGTTATCAACTTGAAAAAGTGGCACCGAGTCGGTGGT
GCTTTTTTTGTTTTTTATGTCTTCGAGTCATGTAATTAGTTAAGTGCAGGTAGGGAACAAAAGCTGGAGC
TTCTTTGAAAAGATAATGTATGATTATGCTTTCACTCATATTTATACAGAAACTTGATGTTTTCTTTAGA
GTATATACAAGGTGATTACATGTACGTTTGAAGTACAACTCTAGATTTTGTAGTGCCCTCTTGGGCTAGC
GGTAAAGGTGCGCATTTTTTCACACCCTACAATGTTCTGTTCAAAAGATTTTGGTCAAACGCTGTAGAAG
TAAAGTTGGTGCGCATGTTTCGGCGTTCGAAACTTCTCCGCAGTGAAAGATAAATGATCTGAGAATACTG
TTGTAAAACGTTTTAGAGCTAGAAATAGCAAGTTAAAATAAGGCTAGTCCGTTATCAACTTGAAAAAGTG
GCACCGAGTCGGTGGTGCTTTTTTTGTTTTTTATGTCTTCGAGTCATGTAATTAGTTAATCTGTCATAGG
GAACAAAAGCTGGAGCTTCTTTGAA
